Addgene plasmid #60654: pHAGE GFP-Ago2 S387A
Purpose: GFP-Ago2 S387A mutant lentiviral vector
Depositing lab: Carl Novina. Depositing organization: Dana-Farber Cancer Institute. Publication: Akt-mediated phosphorylation of argonaute 2 downregulates cleavage and upregulates translational repression of MicroRNA targets. Horman SR, Janas MM, Litterst C, Wang B, MacRae IJ, Sever MJ, Morrissey DV, Graves P, Luo B, Umesalma S, Qi HH, Miraglia LJ, Novina CD, Orth AP. Mol Cell. 2013 May 9;50(3):356-67. doi: 10.1016/j.molcel.2013.03.015. Epub 2013 Apr 18. PubMed 23603119.
Backbone
  Vector backbone: pHAGE
  Backbone manufacturer: Richard Mulligan
  Backbone size w/o insert (bp): 7000
  Vector type: Lentiviral
Growth in bacteria
  Bacterial resistance: Ampicillin, 100 μg/mL
  Growth temperature: 37°C
  Growth strain: Stbl3
  Copy number: High Copy
Gene/Insert
  Gene/Insert name: Argonaute 2 (alt names: Protein Slicer; EIF2C 2)
  Species: H. sapiens (human)
  Mutation: S387A
  Entrez Gene: AGO2 (a.k.a. CASC7, EIF2C2, LESKRES, LINC00980, PPD, Q10)
  Promoter: EF1a
  Tag / fusion protein: GFP (N terminal on backbone)
  Cloning method: Unknown
  Sequencing primers: 5′ EF1a-fwd
Terms and licenses: Academic/Nonprofit Terms; Industry Terms: Not Available to Industry
How to cite: pHAGE GFP-Ago2 S387A was a gift from Carl Novina (Addgene plasmid # 60654 ; http://n2t.net/addgene:60654 ; RRID:Addgene_60654)
