[The description below was written by a language model from this plasmid's Addgene catalogue record and pLannotate feature annotations shown in this document.]
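Description:
pHAGE GFP-Ago2 S387A is an HIV-1-derived lentiviral transfer vector built on the pHAGE backbone for expressing a GFP-tagged point mutant of human Argonaute 2 (AGO2, also called EIF2C2 or Slicer) in mammalian cells. The roughly 10.3 kb plasmid is maintained in E. coli through a high-copy ColE1/pUC-type origin and selected with ampicillin via the β-lactamase gene. A recombination-deficient strain is recorded for propagation, as is usual for LTR-containing plasmids. The annotated viral elements comprise a truncated 5' LTR, the Ψ packaging signal with an adjoining gag fragment, the Rev response element for Rev-dependent nuclear export of the genomic RNA, the cPPT/CTS, which aids nuclear import of the reverse-transcribed genome, and a ΔU3 self-inactivating 3' LTR that disables LTR promoter activity after integration. Short nef, rev, lac and SV40 fragments are backbone remnants. No mammalian selection marker is annotated, so GFP fluorescence is the obvious way to identify transduced cells.

The expression cassette lies between the cPPT and the 3' LTR. The strong constitutive human EF-1α promoter drives EGFP followed almost immediately by the AGO2 coding sequence, consistent with the N-terminal GFP fusion listed in the record, and a downstream WPRE enhances transcript stability and expression. AGO2 is the core RISC component that uses miRNA or siRNA guides to silence target mRNAs. The S387A substitution replaces serine 387 with non-phosphorylatable alanine. The associated publication concerns Akt-mediated AGO2 phosphorylation and its shift from target cleavage toward translational repression of microRNA targets, so this construct likely serves as a phospho-deficient mutant for stable expression, localisation and functional comparison, although the record gives its purpose only as a mutant lentiviral vector.
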