Features (pLannotate 1.2.2; 23 found; start..end, strand, type, name):
    377..634     +  LTR            5' LTR (truncated): truncated 5' long terminal repeat (LTR) from HIV-1
    681..806     +  misc_feature   HIV-1 Ψ: packaging signal of human immunodeficiency virus type 1
    790..1128    +  CDS            HIV-1 gag (fragment): gag protein from human immunodeficiency virus 1; gag
   1303..1536    +  misc_feature   RRE: The Rev response element (RRE) of HIV-1 allows for Rev-dependent mRNA export from the nucleus to the cytoplasm.
   1913..2013    +  CDS            Rev (fragment): human immunodeficiency virus 1 (HIV-1) Rev protein; rev; enhances nuclear export of unspliced and incompletely spliced viral mRNAs
   2058..2175    +  misc_feature   cPPT/CTS: central polypurine tract and central termination sequence of HIV-1
   2224..3405    +  promoter       EF-1α promoter: strong constitutive promoter for human elongation factor EF-1α
   3415..4131    +  CDS            EGFP: EGFP is a basic (constitutively fluorescent) green fluorescent protein published in 1996, derived from Aequorea victoria. It is reported to be a rapidly-maturing weak dimer with moderate acid sensitivity.
   4138..6714    +  CDS            AGO2 (sequence partly withheld): AGO2_HUMAN - Also known as EIF2C2. Experimental evidence at protein level: Swiss-Prot protein existence level 1. Required for RNA-mediated gene silencing (RNAi) by the RNA- induced silencing complex (RISC). The 'minimal RISC' appears to include AGO2 bound to a short guide RNA such as a microRNA (miRNA) or short interfering RNA (siRNA). These guide RNAs direct RISC to complementary mRNAs that are targets for RISC-mediated gene silencing. The precise mechanism of gene silencing depends on the degree of complementarity between the miRNA or siRNA and its target. Binding of RISC to a perfectly comp
   6731..7319    +  misc_feature   WPRE: woodchuck hepatitis virus posttranscriptional regulatory element
   7327..7392    +  CDS            nef (fragment): NEF_HV1Z2 - Experimental evidence at protein level: Swiss-Prot protein existence level 1. Extracellular Nef protein targets CD4(+) T-lymphocytes for apoptosis by interacting with CXCR4 surface receptors. From Human immunodeficiency virus type 1 group M subtype D (isolate Z2/CDC-Z34) (HIV-1).
   7394..7627    +  LTR            3' LTR (ΔU3): self-inactivating 3' long terminal repeat (LTR) from HIV-1
   7832..7936    +  promoter       AmpR promoter: bla
   7937..8797    +  CDS            AmpR: β-lactamase; bla; confers resistance to ampicillin, carbenicillin, and related antibiotics
   8968..9556    +  rep_origin     ori: high-copy-number ColE1/pMB1/pBR322/pUC origin of replication
   9739..9793    +  CDS            lacI (fragment): lac repressor; lacI; The lac repressor binds to the lac operator to inhibit transcription in E. coli. This inhibition can be relieved by adding lactose or isopropyl-β-D-thiogalactopyranoside (IPTG).
   9799..9892    +  rep_origin     SV40 ori (fragment): SV40 origin of replication
   9917..9954    +  CDS            lacI (fragment): lac repressor; lacI; The lac repressor binds to the lac operator to inhibit transcription in E. coli. This inhibition can be relieved by adding lactose or isopropyl-β-D-thiogalactopyranoside (IPTG).
   9967..9988    +  protein_bind   CAP binding site: CAP binding activates transcription in the presence of cAMP. E. coli catabolite activator protein
  10003..10033   +  promoter       lac promoter: promoter for the E. coli lac operon
  10041..10057   +  protein_bind   lac operator: The lac repressor binds to the lac operator to inhibit transcription in E. coli. This inhibition can be relieved by adding lactose or isopropyl-β-D-thiogalactopyranoside (IPTG). lac repressor encoded by lacI
  10091..10174   +  polyA_signal   SV40 poly(A) signal (fragment): SV40 polyadenylation signal
  10341..329     +  CDS            nef (fragment) (across the origin): NEF_HV1BR - Experimental evidence at protein level: Swiss-Prot protein existence level 1. Extracellular Nef protein targets CD4(+) T-lymphocytes for apoptosis by interacting with CXCR4 surface receptors (PubMed:14990729). From Human immunodeficiency virus type 1 group M subtype B (isolate BRU/LAI) (HIV-1).
>Addgene plasmid #60654 | pHAGE GFP-Ago2 S387A | depositor full sequence | sequence record 106495 | pHAGE GFP-Ago2 S387A sequence 10341 bps
TGGAAGGGCTAATTCACTCCCAAAGAAGACAAGATATCCTTGATCTGTGGATCTACCACACACAAGGCTA
CTTCCCTGATTAGCAGAACTACACACCAGGGCCAGGGGTCAGATATCCACTGACCTTTGGATGGTGCTAC
AAGCTAGTACCAGTTGAGCCAGATAAGGTAGAAGAGGCCAATAAAGGAGAGAACACCAGCTTGTTACACC
CTGTGAGCCTGCATGGGATGGATGACCCGGAGAGAGAAGTGTTAGAGTGGAGGTTTGACAGCCGCCTAGC
ATTTCATCACGTGGCCCGAGAGCTGCATCCGGAGTACTTCAAGAACTGCTGATATCGAGCTTGCTACAAG
GGACTTTCCGCTGGGGACTTTCCAGGGAGGCGTGGCCTGGGCGGGACTGGGGAGTGGCGAGCCCTCAGAT
CCTGCATATAAGCAGCTGCTTTTTGCCTGTACTGGGTCTCTCTGGTTAGACCAGATCTGAGCCTGGGAGC
TCTCTGGCTAACTAGGGAACCCACTGCTTAAGCCTCAATAAAGCTTGCCTTGAGTGCTTCAAGTAGTGTG
TGCCCGTCTGTTGTGTGACTCTGGTAACTAGAGATCCCTCAGACCCTTTTAGTCAGTGTGGAAAATCTCT
AGCAGTGGCGCCCGAACAGGGACTTGAAAGCGAAAGGGAAACCAGAGGAGCTCTCTCGACGCAGGACTCG
GCTTGCTGAAGCGCGCACGGCAAGAGGCGAGGGGCGGCGACTGGTGAGTACGCCAAAAATTTTGACTAGC
GGAGGCTAGAAGGAGAGAGATGGGTGCGAGAGCGTCAGTATTAAGCGGGGGAGAATTAGATCGCGATGGG
AAAAAATTCGGTTAAGGCCAGGGGGAAAGAAAAAATATAAATTAAAACATATAGTATGGGCAAGCAGGGA
GCTAGAACGATTCGCAGTTAATCCTGGCCTGTTAGAAACATCAGAAGGCTGTAGACAAATACTGGGACAG
CTACAACCATCCCTTCAGACAGGATCAGAAGAACTTAGATCATTATATAATACAGTAGCAACCCTCTATT
GTGTGCATCAAAGGATAGAGATAAAAGACACCAAGGAAGCTTTAGACAAGATAGAGGAAGAGCAAAACAA
AAGTAAGACCACCGCACAGCAAGCGGCCGGCCGCTGATCTTCAGACCTGGAGGAGGAGATATGAGGGACA
ATTGGAGAAGTGAATTATATAAATATAAAGTAGTAAAAATTGAACCATTAGGAGTAGCACCCACCAAGGC
AAAGAGAAGAGTGGTGCAGAGAGAAAAAAGAGCAGTGGGAATAGGAGCTTTGTTCCTTGGGTTCTTGGGA
GCAGCAGGAAGCACTATGGGCGCAGCGTCAATGACGCTGACGGTACAGGCCAGACAATTATTGTCTGGTA
TAGTGCAGCAGCAGAACAATTTGCTGAGGGCTATTGAGGCGCAACAGCATCTGTTGCAACTCACAGTCTG
GGGCATCAAGCAGCTCCAGGCAAGAATCCTGGCTGTGGAAAGATACCTAAAGGATCAACAGCTCCTGGGG
ATTTGGGGTTGCTCTGGAAAACTCATTTGCACCACTGCTGTGCCTTGGAATGCTAGTTGGAGTAATAAAT
CTCTGGAACAGATTTGGAATCACACGACCTGGATGGAGTGGGACAGAGAAATTAACAATTACACAAGCTT
AATACACTCCTTAATTGAAGAATCGCAAAACCAGCAAGAAAAGAATGAACAAGAATTATTGGAATTAGAT
AAATGGGCAAGTTTGTGGAATTGGTTTAACATAACAAATTGGCTGTGGTATATAAAATTATTCATAATGA
TAGTAGGAGGCTTGGTAGGTTTAAGAATAGTTTTTGCTGTACTTTCTATAGTGAATAGAGTTAGGCAGGG
ATATTCACCATTATCGTTTCAGACCCACCTCCCAACCCCGAGGGGACCCGACAGGCCCGAAGGAATAGAA
GAAGAAGGTGGAGAGAGAGACAGAGACAGATCCATTCGATTAGTGAACGGATCTCGACGGTATCGCCGAA
TTCACAAATGGCAGTATTCATCCACAATTTTAAAAGAAAAGGGGGGATTGGGGGGTACAGTGCAGGGGAA
AGAATAGTAGACATAATAGCAACAGACATACAAACTAAAGAATTACAAAAACAAATTACAAAAATTCAAA
ATTTTCGGGTTTATTACAGGGACAGCAGAGATCCAGTTTGGACTAGTCGTGAGGCTCCGGTGCCCGTCAG
TGGGCAGAGCGCACATCGCCCACAGTCCCCGAGAAGTTGGGGGGAGGGGTCGGCAATTGAACCGGTGCCT
AGAGAAGGTGGCGCGGGGTAAACTGGGAAAGTGATGTCGTGTACTGGCTCCGCCTTTTTCCCGAGGGTGG
GGGAGAACCGTATATAAGTGCAGTAGTCGCCGTGAACGTTCTTTTTCGCAACGGGTTTGCCGCCAGAACA
CAGGTAAGTGCCGTGTGTGGTTCCCGCGGGCCTGGCCTCTTTACGGGTTATGGCCCTTGCGTGCCTTGAA
TTACTTCCACGCCCCTGGCTGCAGTACGTGATTCTTGATCCCGAGCTTCGGGTTGGAAGTGGGTGGGAGA
GTTCGAGGCCTTGCGCTTAAGGAGCCCCTTCGCCTCGTGCTTGAGTTGAGGCCTGGCCTGGGCGCTGGGG
CCGCCGCGTGCGAATCTGGTGGCACCTTCGCGCCTGTCTCGCTGCTTTCGATAAGTCTCTAGCCATTTAA
AATTTTTGATGACCTGCTGCGACGCTTTTTTTCTGGCAAGATAGTCTTGTAAATGCGGGCCAAGATCTGC
ACACTGGTATTTCGGTTTTTGGGGCCGCGGGCGGCGACGGGGCCCGTGCGTCCCAGCGCACATGTTCGGC
GAGGCGGGGCCTGCGAGCGCGGCCACCGAGAATCGGACGGGGGTAGTCTCAAGCTGGCCGGCCTGCTCTG
GTGCCTGGCCTCGCGCCGCCGTGTATCGCCCCGCCCTGGGCGGCAAGGCTGGCCCGGTCGGCACCAGTTG
CGTGAGCGGAAAGATGGCCGCTTCCCGGCCCTGCTGCAGGGAGCTCAAAATGGAGGACGCGGCGCTCGGG
AGAGCGGGCGGGTGAGTCACCCACACAAAGGAAAAGGGCCTTTCCGTCCTCAGCCGTCGCTTCATGTGAC
TCCACGGAGTACCGGGCGCCGTCCAGGCACCTCGATTAGTTCTCGAGCTTTTGGAGTACGTCGTCTTTAG
GTTGGGGGGAGGGGTTTTATGCGATGGAGTTTCCCCACACTGAGTGGGTGGAGACTGAAGTTAGGCCAGC
TTGGCACTTGATGTAATTCTCCTTGGAATTTGCCCTTTTTGAGTTTGGATCTTGGTTCATTCTCAAGCCT
CAGACAGTGGTTCAAAGTTTTTTTCTTCCATTTCAGGTGTCGTGAAGCGGCCGCATGGTGAGCAAGGGCG
AGGAGCTGTTCACCGGGGTGGTGCCCATCCTGGTCGAGCTGGANGGCGACGTAAACGGCCACAAGTTCAG
CGTGTCCGGCGAGGGCGAGGGCGATGCCACNTACGGCAAGCTGACCCTGAAGTTCATCTGCACCACCGGC
AAGCTGCCCGTGCCCTGGCCCACCCTCGTGACCACCCTGACNTACGGCGTGCAGTGCTTCAGCCGCTACC
CCGACCACATGAAGCAGCACGACTTCTTCAAGTCCGCCATGCCCGAAGGCTACGTCCAGGAGCGCACCAT
CTTCTTCAAGGACGACGGCAACTACAAGACCCGCGCCGAGGTGAAGTTCGAGGGCGACACCCTGGTGAAC
CGCATCGAGCTGAAGGGCATCGACTTCAAGGAGGACGGCAACATCCTGGGGCACAAGCTGGAGTACAACT
ACAACAGCCACAACGTCTATATCATGGCCGACAAGCAGAAGAACGGCATCAAGGTGAACTTCAAGATCCG
CCACAACATCGAGGACGGCAGCGTGCAGCTCGCCGACCACTACCAGCAGAACACCCCCATCGGCGACGGC
CCCGTGCTGCTGCCCGACAACCACTACCTGAGCACCCAGTCCGCCCTGAGCAAAGACCCCAACGAGAAGC
GCGATCACATGGTCCTGCTGGAGTTCGTGACCGCCGCCGGGATCACTCTCGGCATGGACGAGCTGTACAA
GGGATCCATGTACTCGGGAGCCGGCCCCGCACTTGCACCTCCTGCGCCGCCGCCCCCCATCCAAGGATAT
GCCTTCAAGCCTCCACCTAGACCCGACTTTGGGACCTCCGGGAGAACAATCAAATTACAGGCCAATTTCT
TCGAAATGGACATCCCCAAAATTGACATCTATCATTATGAATTGGATATCAAGCCAGAGAAGTGCCCGAG
GAGAGTTAACAGGGAAATCGTGGAACACATGGTCCAGCACTTTAAAACACAGATCTTTGGGGATCGGAAG
CCCGTGTTTGACGGCAGGAAGAATCTATACACAGCCATGCCCCTTCCGATTGGGAGGGACAAGGTGGAGC
TGGAGGTCACGCTGCCAGGAGAAGGCAAGGATCGCATCTTCAAGGTGTCCATCAAGTGGGTGTCCTGCGT
GAGCTTGCAGGCGTTACACGATGCACTTTCAGGGCGGCTGCCCAGCGTCCCTTTTGAGACGATCCAGGCC
CTGGACGTGGTCATGAGGCACTTGCCATCCATGAGGTACACCCCCGTGGGCCGCTCCTTCTTCACCGCGT
CCGAAGGCTGCTCTAACCCTCTTGGCGGGGGCCGAGAAGTGTGGTTTGGCTTCCATCAGTCCGTCCGGCC
TTCTCTCTGGAAAATGATGCTGAATATTGATGTGTCAGCAACAGCGTTTTACAAGGCACAGCCAGTAATC
GAGTTTGTTTGTGAAGTTTTGGATTTTAAAAGTATTGAAGAACAACAAAAACCTCTGACAGATTCCCAAA
GGGTAAAGTTTACCAAAGAAATTAAAGGTCTAAAGGTGGAGATAACGCACTGTGGGCAGATGAAGAGGAA
GTACCGTGTCTGCAATGTGACCCGGCGGCCCGCCAGTCACCAAACATTCCCGCTGCAGCAGGAGAGCGGG
CAGACGGTGGAGTGCACGGTGGCCCAGTATTTCAAGGACAGGCACAAGTTGGTTCTGCGCTACCCCCACC
TCCCATGTTTACAAGTCGGACAGGAGCAGAAACACACCTACCTTCCCCTGGAGGTCTGTAACATTGTGGC
AGGACAAAGATGTATTAAAAAATTAACGGACAATCAGACCTCAACCATGATCAGAGCGACTGCTAGGTCG
GCGCCCGATCGGCAAGAAGAGATTAGCAAATTGATGCGAAGTGCAGCCTTCAACACAGATCCATACGTCC
GTGAATTTGGAATCATGGTCAAAGATGAGATGACAGACGTGACTGGGCGGGTGCTGCAGCCGCCCTCCAT
CCTCTACGGGGGCAGGAATAAAGCTATTGCGACCCCTGTCCAGGGCGTCTGGGACATGCGGAAC
[405 nt withheld, positions 5455-5859]
AACAACATCCTGCTGCCCCAGGGCAGGCCGCCGGTGTTCCAGCAGCCCGTCATCTTTCTGGGAGCAGACG
TCACTCACCCCCCCGCCGGGGATGGGAAGAAGCCCTCCATTGCCGCCGTGGTGGGCAGCATGGACGCCCA
CCCCAATCGCTACTGCGCCACCGTGCGCGTGCAGCAGCACCGGCAGGAGATCATACAAGACCTGGCCGCC
ATGGTCCGCGAGCTCCTCATCCAGTTCTACAAGTCCACGCGCTTCAAGCCCACCCGCATCATCTTCTACC
GCGACGGTGTCTCTGAAGGCCAGTTCCAGCAGGTTCTCCACCACGAGTTGCTGGCCATCCGTGAGGCCTG
TATCAAGCTAGAAAAAGACTACCAGCCCGGGATCACCTTCATCGTGGTGCAGAAGAGGCACCACACCCGG
CTCTTCTGCACTGACAAGAACGAGCGGGTTGGGAAAAGTGGAAACATTCCAGCAGGCACGACTGTGGACA
CGAAAATCACCCACCCCACCGAGTTCGACTTCTACCTGTGTAGTCACGCTGGCATCCAGGGGACAAGCAG
GCCTTCGCACTATCACGTCCTCTGGGACGACAATCGTTTCTCCTCTGATGAGCTGCAGATCCTAACCTAC
CAGCTGTGTCACACCTACGTGCGCTGCACACGCTCCGTGTCCATCCCAGCGCCAGCATACTACGCTCACC
TGGTGGCCTTCCGGGCCAGGTACCACCTGGTGGATAAGGAACATGACAGTGCTGAAGGAAGCCATACCTC
TGGGCAGAGTAACGGGCGAGACCACCAAGCACTGGCCAAGGCGGTCCAGGTTCACCAAGACACTCTGCGC
ACCATGTACTTTGCTTGAATCGATAGATCCTAATCAACCTCTGGATTACAAAATTTGTGAAAGATTGACT
GGTATTCTTAACTATGTTGCTCCTTTTACGCTATGTGGATACGCTGCTTTAATGCCTTTGTATCATGCTA
TTGCTTCCCGTATGGCTTTCATTTTCTCCTCCTTGTATAAATCCTGGTTGCTGTCTCTTTATGAGGAGTT
GTGGCCCGTTGTCAGGCAACGTGGCGTGGTGTGCACTGTGTTTGCTGACGCAACCCCCACTGGTTGGGGC
ATTGCCACCACCTGTCAGCTCCTTTCCGGGACTTTCGCTTTCCCCCTCCCTATTGCCACGGCGGAACTCA
TCGCCGCCTGCCTTGCCCGCTGCTGGACAGGGGCTCGGCTGTTGGGCACTGACAATTCCGTGGTGTTGTC
GGGGAAATCATCGTCCTTTCCTTGGCTGCTCGCCTGTGTTGCCACCTGGATTCTGCGCGGGACGTCCTTC
TGCTACGTCCCTTCGGCCCTCAATCCAGCGGACCTTCCTTCCCGCGGCCTGCTGCCGGCTCTGCGGCCTC
TTCCGCGTCTTCGCCTTCGCCCTCAGACGAGTCGGATCTCCCTTTGGGCCGCCTCCCCGCCTGAGATCCT
TTAAGACCAATGACTTACAAGGCAGCTGTAGATCTTAGCCACTTTTTAAAAGAAAAGGGGGGACTGGAAG
GGCTAATTCACTCCCAACGAAGACAAGATCTGCTTTTTGCTTGTACTGGGTCTCTCTGGTTAGACCAGAT
CTGAGCCTGGGAGCTCTCTGGCTAACTAGGGAACCCACTGCTTAAGCCTCAATAAAGCTTGCCTTGAGTG
CTTCAAGTAGTGTGTGCCCGTCTGTTGTGTGACTCTGGTAACTAGAGATCCCTCAGACCCTTTTAGTCAG
TGTGGAAAATCTCTAGCAGTAGTAGTTCATGTCATCTTATTATTCAGTATTTATAACTTGCAAAGAAATG
AATATCAGAGAGTGAGAGGCCCGGGTTAATTAAGGAAAGGGCTAGATCATTCTTGAAGACGAAAGGGCCT
CGTGATACGCCTATTTTTATAGGTTAATGTCATGATAATAATGGTTTCTTAGACGTCAGGTGGCACTTTT
CGGGGAAATGTGCGCGGAACCCCTATTTGTTTATTTTTCTAAATACATTCAAATATGTATCCGCTCATGA
GACAATAACCCTGATAAATGCTTCAATAATATTGAAAAAGGAAGAGTATGAGTATTCAACATTTCCGTGT
CGCCCTTATTCCCTTTTTTGCGGCATTTTGCCTTCCTGTTTTTGCTCACCCAGAAACGCTGGTGAAAGTA
AAAGATGCTGAAGATCAGTTGGGTGCACGAGTGGGTTACATCGAACTGGATCTCAACAGCGGTAAGATCC
TTGAGAGTTTTCGCCCCGAAGAACGTTTTCCAATGATGAGCACTTTTAAAGTTCTGCTATGTGGCGCGGT
ATTATCCCGTGTTGACGCCGGGCAAGAGCAACTCGGTCGCCGCATACACTATTCTCAGAATGACTTGGTT
GAGTACTCACCAGTCACAGAAAAGCATCTTACGGATGGCATGACAGTAAGAGAATTATGCAGTGCTGCCA
TAACCATGAGTGATAACACTGCGGCCAACTTACTTCTGACAACGATCGGAGGACCGAAGGAGCTAACCGC
TTTTTTGCACAACATGGGGGATCATGTAACTCGCCTTGATCGTTGGGAACCGGAGCTGAATGAAGCCATA
CCAAACGACGAGCGTGACACCACGATGCCTGTAGCAATGGCAACAACGTTGCGCAAACTATTAACTGGCG
AACTACTTACTCTAGCTTCCCGGCAACAATTAATAGACTGGATGGAGGCGGATAAAGTTGCAGGACCACT
TCTGCGCTCGGCCCTTCCGGCTGGCTGGTTTATTGCTGATAAATCTGGAGCCGGTGAGCGTGGGTCTCGC
GGTATCATTGCAGCACTGGGGCCAGATGGTAAGCCCTCCCGTATCGTAGTTATCTACACGACGGGGAGTC
AGGCAACTATGGATGAACGAAATAGACAGATCGCTGAGATAGGTGCCTCACTGATTAAGCATTGGTAACT
GTCAGACCAAGTTTACTCATATATACTTTAGATTGATTTAAAACTTCATTTTTAATTTAAAAGGATCTAG
GTGAAGATCCTTTTTGATAATCTCATGACCAAAATCCCTTAACGTGAGTTTTCGTTCCACTGAGCGTCAG
ACCCCGTAGAAAAGATCAAAGGATCTTCTTGAGATCCTTTTTTTCTGCGCGTAATCTGCTGCTTGCAAAC
AAAAAAACCACCGCTACCAGCGGTGGTTTGTTTGCCGGATCAAGAGCTACCAACTCTTTTTCCGAAGGTA
ACTGGCTTCAGCAGAGCGCAGATACCAAATACTGTTCTTCTAGTGTAGCCGTAGTTAGGCCACCACTTCA
AGAACTCTGTAGCACCGCCTACATACCTCGCTCTGCTAATCCTGTTACCAGTGGCTGCTGCCAGTGGCGA
TAAGTCGTGTCTTACCGGGTTGGACTCAAGACGATAGTTACCGGATAAGGCGCAGCGGTCGGGCTGAACG
GGGGGTTCGTGCACACAGCCCAGCTTGGAGCGAACGACCTACACCGAACTGAGATACCTACAGCGTGAGC
TATGAGAAAGCGCCACGCTTCCCGAAGGGAGAAAGGCGGACAGGTATCCGGTAAGCGGCAGGGTCGGAAC
AGGAGAGCGCACGAGGGAGCTTCCAGGGGGAAACGCCTGGTATCTTTATAGTCCTGTCGGGTTTCGCCAC
CTCTGACTTGAGCGTCGATTTTTGTGATGCTCGTCAGGGGGGCGGAGCCTATGGAAAAACGCCAGCAACG
CGGCCTTTTTACGGTTCCTGGCCTTTTGCTGGCCTTTTGCTCACATGTTCTTTCCTGCGTTATCCCCTGA
TTCTGTGGATAACCGTATTACCGCCTTTGAGTGAGCTGATACCGCTCGCCGCAGCCGAACGACCGAGCGC
AGCGAGTCAGTGAGCGAGGAAGCGGAAGAGCGCCCAATACGCAAACCGCCTCTCCCCGCGCGTTGGCCGA
TTCATTAATGCAGCAAGCTCATGGCTGACTAATTTTTTTTATTTATGCAGAGGCCGAGGCCGCCTCGGCC
TCTGAGCTATTCCAGAAGTAGTGAGGAGGCTTTTTTGGAGGCCTAGGCTTTTGCAAAAAGCTCCCCGTGG
CACGACAGGTTTCCCGACTGGAAAGCGGGCAGTGAGCGCAACGCAATTAATGTGAGTTAGCTCACTCATT
AGGCACCCCAGGCTTTACACTTTATGCTTCCGGCTCGTATGTTGTGTGGAATTGTGAGCGGATAACAATT
TCACACAGGAAACAGCTATGACATGATTACGAATTTCACAAATAAAGCATTTTTTTCACTGCATTCTAGT
TGTGGTTTGTCCAAACTCATCAATGTATCTTATCATGTCTGGATCAACTGGATAACTCAAGCTAACCAAA
ATCATCCCAAACTTCCCACCCCATACCCTATTACCACTGCCAATTACCTGTGGTTTCATTTACTCTAAAC
CTGTGATTCCTCTGAATTATTTTCATTTTAAAGAAATTGTATTTGTTAAATATGTACTACAAACTTAGTA
GT
