>Addgene plasmid #60654 | pHAGE GFP-Ago2 S387A | addgene partial sequence | sequence record 111520 | EXFP-internal-F 5'-ACGACGGCAACTACAAGACC-3'
AACCGCATCGAGCTGAAGGGCATCGACTTCAAGGAGGACGGCAACATCCTGGGGCACAAGCTGGAGTACA
ACTACAACAGCCACAACGTCTATATCATGGCCGACAAGCAGAAGAACGGCATCAAGGTGAACTTCAAGAT
CCGCCACAACATCGAGGACGGCAGCGTGCAGCTCGCCGACCACTACCAGCAGAACACCCCCATCGGCGAC
GGCCCCGTGCTGCTGCCCGACAACCACTACCTGAGCACCCAGTCCGCCCTGAGCAAAGACCCCAACGAGA
AGCGCGATCACATGGTCCTGCTGGAGTTCGTGACCGCCGCCGGGATCACTCTCGGCATGGACGAGCTGTA
CAAGGGATCCATGTACTCGGGAGCCGGCCCCGCACTTGCACCTCCTGCGCCGCCGCCCCCCATCCAAGGA
TATGCCTTCAAGCCTCCACCTAGACCCGACTTTGGGACCTCCGGGAGAACAATCAAATTACAGGCCAATT
TCTTCGAAATGGACATCCCCAAAATTGACATCTATCATTATGAATTGGATATCAAGCCAGAGAAGTGCCC
GAGGAGAGTTAACAGGGAAATCGTGGAACACATGGTCCAGCACTTTAAAACACAGATCTTTGGGGATCGG
AAGCCCGTGTTTGACGGCAGGAAGAATCTATACACAGCCATGCCCCTTCCGATTGGGAGGGACAAGGTGG
AGCTGGAGGTCACGCTGCCAGGAGAAGGCAAGGATCGCATCTTCAAGGTGTCCATCAAGTGGGTGTCCTG
CGTGAGCTTGCAGGCGTTACACGATGCACTTTCAGGGCGGCTGCCCAGCGTCCCTTTTGAGACGATCCAG
GCCCTGGACGTGGTCATGAGGCACTTGCCATCCATGAGGTACACCCCCGTGGGCCGCTC
