>Addgene plasmid #60654 | pHAGE GFP-Ago2 S387A | addgene partial sequence | sequence record 111521 | hAgo2-F2 5'-ggcccagtatttcaaggaca-3'
TTTACAAGTCGGACAGGAGCAGAAACACACCTACCTTCCCCTGGAGGTCTGTAACATTGTGGCAGGACAA
AGATGTATTAAAAAATTAACGGACAATCAGACCTCAACCATGATCAGAGCGACTGCTAGGTCGGCGCCCG
ATCGGCAAGAAGAGATTAGCAAATTGATGCGAAGTGCAGCCTTCAACACAGATCCATACGTCCGTGAATT
TGGAATCATGGTCAAAGATGAGATGACAGACGTGACTGGGCGGGTGCTGCAGCCGCCCTCCATCCTCTAC
GGGGGCAGGAATAAAGCTATTGCGACCCCTGTCCAGGGCGTCTGGGACATGCGGAAC
[405 nt withheld, positions 338-742]
AACAACATCCTGCTGCCCCAGGGCAGGCCGCCGGTGTTCCAGCAGCCCGTCATCTTTCTGGGAGCAGACG
TCACTCACCCCCCCGCCGGGGATGGGAAGAAGCCCTCCATTGCCGCCGTGGTGGGCAGCATGGACGCCCA
CCCCAATCGCTACTGCGCCACCGTGCGCGTGCAGCAGCACCGGCAGGAGATCATACAAGACCTGG
